LOCUS       Exported 7729 bp ds-DNA circular SYN 12-MAY-2021
DEFINITION  Gateway entry vector with pco-dCas9-3X(SRDX).
ACCESSION   .
VERSION     .
KEYWORDS    pYPQ153
SOURCE      synthetic DNA construct
  ORGANISM  synthetic DNA construct
REFERENCE   1 (bases 1 to 7729)
  AUTHORS   Lowder LG, Paul JW, Baltes NJ, Voytas DF, Zhang Y, Zhang D, Tang X,
            Zheng X, Hsieh TF, Qi Y
  TITLE     A CRISPR/Cas9 toolbox for multiplexed plant genome editing and
            transcriptional regulation.
  JOURNAL   Plant Physiol. 2015 Aug 21. pii: pp.00636.2015.
  PUBMED    26297141
REFERENCE   2 (bases 1 to 7729)
  AUTHORS   .
  TITLE     Direct Submission
  JOURNAL   Exported May 12, 2021 from SnapGene Server 1.1.58
            http://www.snapgene.com
FEATURES             Location/Qualifiers
     source          1..7729
                     /organism="synthetic DNA construct"
                     /mol_type="other DNA"
     terminator      3..255
                     /label=NOS terminator
                     /note="nopaline synthase terminator and poly(A) signal"
     protein_bind    300..423
                     /gene="mutant version of attR"
                     /label=attR5
                     /bound_moiety="LR Clonase(TM)"
                     /note="recombination site for the Gateway(R) LR reaction"
     primer_bind     complement(440..459)
                     /label=T7
                     /note="T7 promoter, forward primer"
     promoter        complement(441..459)
                     /label=T7 promoter
                     /note="promoter for bacteriophage T7 RNA polymerase"
     primer_bind     complement(464..480)
                     /label=M13 rev
                     /note="common sequencing primer, one of multiple similar
                     variants"
     primer_bind     complement(464..480)
                     /label=M13 Reverse
                     /note="In lacZ gene. Also called M13-rev"
     CDS             911..1702
                     /codon_start=1
                     /gene="aadA"
                     /product="aminoglycoside adenylyltransferase (Murphy,
                     1985)"
                     /label=SmR
                     /note="confers resistance to spectinomycin and
                     streptomycin"
                     /translation="MREAVIAEVSTQLSEVVGVIERHLEPTLLAVHLYGSAVDGGLKPH
                     SDIDLLVTVTVRLDETTRRALINDLLETSASPGESEILRAVEVTIVVHDDIIPWRYPAK
                     RELQFGEWQRNDILAGIFEPATIDIDLAILLTKAREHSVALVGPAAEELFDPVPEQDLF
                     EALNETLTLWNSPPDWAGDERNVVLTLSRIWYSAVTGKIAPKDVAADWAMERLPAQYQP
                     VILEARQAYLGQEEDRLASRADQLEEFVHYVKGEITKVVGK"
     rep_origin      1795..2383
                     /direction=RIGHT
                     /label=ori
                     /note="high-copy-number ColE1/pMB1/pBR322/pUC origin of
                     replication"
     primer_bind     2284..2303
                     /label=pBR322ori-F
                     /note="pBR322 origin, forward primer"
     primer_bind     2537..2554
                     /label=L4440
                     /note="L4440 vector, forward primer"
     terminator      2713..2740
                     /label=rrnB T2 terminator
                     /note="transcription terminator T2 from the E. coli rrnB
                     gene"
     terminator      2832..2918
                     /gene="Escherichia coli rrnB"
                     /label=rrnB T1 terminator
                     /note="transcription terminator T1 from the E. coli rrnB
                     gene"
     primer_bind     2967..2989
                     /label=M13/pUC Forward
                     /note="In lacZ gene"
     primer_bind     2981..2998
                     /label=M13 Forward
                     /note="In lacZ gene. Also called M13-F20 or M13 (-21)
                     Forward"
     primer_bind     2982..2998
                     /label=M13 fwd
                     /note="common sequencing primer, one of multiple similar
                     variants"
     protein_bind    3014..3113
                     /gene="mutant version of attL"
                     /label=attL1
                     /bound_moiety="LR Clonase(TM)"
                     /note="recombination site for the Gateway(R) LR reaction"
     CDS             3135..3182
                     /codon_start=1
                     /product="two tandem FLAG(R) epitope tags"
                     /label=2xFLAG
                     /translation="DYKDDDDKDYKDDDDK"
     CDS             3189..3209
                     /codon_start=1
                     /product="nuclear localization signal of SV40 (simian virus
                     40) large T antigen"
                     /label=SV40 NLS
                     /translation="PKKKRKV"
     CDS             join(3234..4670,4860..7523)
                     /codon_start=1
                     /product="Cas9 endonuclease from the Streptococcus pyogenes
                     Type II CRISPR/Cas system"
                     /label=pcoCas9
                     /note="plant codon-optimized Cas9 gene containing the
                     potato IV2 intron"
                     /translation="DKKYSIGLAIGTNSVGWAVITDEYKVPSKKFKVLGNTDRHSIKKN
                     LIGALLFDSGETAEATRLKRTARRRYTRRKNRICYLQEIFSNEMAKVDDSFFHRLEESF
                     LVEEDKKHERHPIFGNIVDEVAYHEKYPTIYHLRKKLVDSTDKADLRLIYLALAHMIKF
                     RGHFLIEGDLNPDNSDVDKLFIQLVQTYNQLFEENPINASGVDAKAILSARLSKSRRLE
                     NLIAQLPGEKKNGLFGNLIALSLGLTPNFKSNFDLAEDAKLQLSKDTYDDDLDNLLAQI
                     GDQYADLFLAAKNLSDAILLSDILRVNTEITKAPLSASMIKRYDEHHQDLTLLKALVRQ
                     QLPEKYKEIFFDQSKNGYAGYIDGGASQEEFYKFIKPILEKMDGTEELLVKLNREDLLR
                     KQRTFDNGSIPHQIHLGELHAILRRQEDFYPFLKDNREKIEKILTFRIPYYVGPLARGN
                     SRFAWMTRKSEETITPWNFEEVVDKGASAQSFIERMTNFDKNLPNEKVLPKHSLLYEYF
                     TVYNELTKVKYVTEGMRKPAFLSGEQKKAIVDLLFKTNRKVTVKQLKEDYFKKIECFDS
                     VEISGVEDRFNASLGTYHDLLKIIKDKDFLDNEENEDILEDIVLTLTLFEDREMIEERL
                     KTYAHLFDDKVMKQLKRRRYTGWGRLSRKLINGIRDKQSGKTILDFLKSDGFANRNFMQ
                     LIHDDSLTFKEDIQKAQVSGQGDSLHEHIANLAGSPAIKKGILQTVKVVDELVKVMGRH
                     KPENIVIEMARENQTTQKGQKNSRERMKRIEEGIKELGSQILKEHPVENTQLQNEKLYL
                     YYLQNGRDMYVDQELDINRLSDYDVDAIVPQSFLKDDSIDNKVLTRSDKNRGKSDNVPS
                     EEVVKKMKNYWRQLLNAKLITQRKFDNLTKAERGGLSELDKAGFIKRQLVETRQITKHV
                     AQILDSRMNTKYDENDKLIREVKVITLKSKLVSDFRKDFQFYKVREINNYHHAHDAYLN
                     AVVGTALIKKYPKLESEFVYGDYKVYDVRKMIAKSEQEIGKATAKYFFYSNIMNFFKTE
                     ITLANGEIRKRPLIETNGETGEIVWDKGRDFATVRKVLSMPQVNIVKKTEVQTGGFSKE
                     SILPKRNSDKLIARKKDWDPKKYGGFDSPTVAYSVLVVAKVEKGKSKKLKSVKELLGIT
                     IMERSSFEKNPIDFLEAKGYKEVKKDLIIKLPKYSLFELENGRKRMLASAGELQKGNEL
                     ALPSKYVNFLYLASHYEKLKGSPEDNEQKQLFVEQHKHYLDEIIEQISEFSKRVILADA
                     NLDKVLSAYNKHRDKPIREQAENIIHLFTLTNLGAPAAFKYFDTTIDRKRYTSTKEVLD
                     ATLIHQSITGLYETRIDLSQLGGD"
     intron          4671..4859
                     /label=IV2 intron
                     /note="modified second intron of the potato ST-LS1 gene
                     (Vancanneyt et al., 1990)"
     CDS             7524..7571
                     /codon_start=1
                     /product="bipartite nuclear localization signal from
                     nucleoplasmin"
                     /label=nucleoplasmin NLS
                     /translation="KRPAATKKAGQAKKKK"
ORIGIN
        1 ccgatcgttc aaacatttgg caataaagtt tcttaagatt gaatcctgtt gccggtcttg
       61 cgatgattat catataattt ctgttgaatt acgttaagca tgtaataatt aacatgtaat
      121 gcatgacgtt atttatgaga tgggttttta tgattagagt cccgcaatta tacatttaat
      181 acgcgataga aaacaaaata tagcgcgcaa actaggataa attatcgcgc gcggtgtcat
      241 ctatgttact agatcgggaa ttgatccccc ctcgacagct tccggaaagg gcgaattcgc
      301 aactttgtat acaaaagttg aacgagaaac gtaaaatgat ataaatatca atatattaaa
      361 ttagattttg cataaaaaac agactacata atactgtaaa acacaacata tccagtcact
      421 atgccatcca gctgatatcc cctatagtga gtcgtattac atggtcatag ctgtttcctg
      481 gcagctctgg cccgtgtctc aaaatctctg atgttacatt gcacaagata aaaatatatc
      541 atcatgcctc ctctggacca gccaggacag aaatgcctcg acttcgctgc tacccaaggt
      601 tgccgggtga cgcacaccgt ggaaacggat gaaggcacga acccagtgga cataagcctg
      661 ttcggttcgt aagctgtaat gcaagtagcg tatgcgctca cgcaactggt ccagaacctt
      721 gaccgaacgc agcggtggta acggcgcagt ggcggttttc atggcttgtt atgactgttt
      781 ttttggggta cagtctatgc ctcgggcatc caagcagcaa gcgcgttacg ccgtgggtcg
      841 atgtttgatg ttatggagca gcaacgatgt tacgcagcag ggcagtcgcc ctaaaacaaa
      901 gttaaacatc atgagggaag cggtgatcgc cgaagtatcg actcaactat cagaggtagt
      961 tggcgtcatc gagcgccatc tcgaaccgac gttgctggcc gtacatttgt acggctccgc
     1021 agtggatggc ggcctgaagc cacacagtga tattgatttg ctggttacgg tgaccgtaag
     1081 gcttgatgaa acaacgcggc gagctttgat caacgacctt ttggaaactt cggcttcccc
     1141 tggagagagc gagattctcc gcgctgtaga agtcaccatt gttgtgcacg acgacatcat
     1201 tccgtggcgt tatccagcta agcgcgaact gcaatttgga gaatggcagc gcaatgacat
     1261 tcttgcaggt atcttcgagc cagccacgat cgacattgat ctggctatct tgctgacaaa
     1321 agcaagagaa catagcgttg ccttggtagg tccagcggcg gaggaactct ttgatccggt
     1381 tcctgaacag gatctatttg aggcgctaaa tgaaacctta acgctatgga actcgccgcc
     1441 cgactgggct ggcgatgagc gaaatgtagt gcttacgttg tcccgcattt ggtacagcgc
     1501 agtaaccggc aaaatcgcgc cgaaggatgt cgctgccgac tgggcaatgg agcgcctgcc
     1561 ggcccagtat cagcccgtca tacttgaagc tagacaggct tatcttggac aagaagaaga
     1621 tcgcttggcc tcgcgcgcag atcagttgga agaatttgtc cactacgtga aaggcgagat
     1681 caccaaggta gtcggcaaat aaccctcgag ccacccatga ccaaaatccc ttaacgtgag
     1741 ttacgcgtcg ttccactgag cgtcagaccc cgtagaaaag atcaaaggat cttcttgaga
     1801 tccttttttt ctgcgcgtaa tctgctgctt gcaaacaaaa aaaccaccgc taccagcggt
     1861 ggtttgtttg ccggatcaag agctaccaac tctttttccg aaggtaactg gcttcagcag
     1921 agcgcagata ccaaatactg tccttctagt gtagccgtag ttaggccacc acttcaagaa
     1981 ctctgtagca ccgcctacat acctcgctct gctaatcctg ttaccagtgg ctgctgccag
     2041 tggcgataag tcgtgtctta ccgggttgga ctcaagacga tagttaccgg ataaggcgca
     2101 gcggtcgggc tgaacggggg gttcgtgcac acagcccagc ttggagcgaa cgacctacac
     2161 cgaactgaga tacctacagc gtgagctatg agaaagcgcc acgcttcccg aagggagaaa
     2221 ggcggacagg tatccggtaa gcggcagggt cggaacagga gagcgcacga gggagcttcc
     2281 agggggaaac gcctggtatc tttatagtcc tgtcgggttt cgccacctct gacttgagcg
     2341 tcgatttttg tgatgctcgt caggggggcg gagcctatgg aaaaacgcca gcaacgcggc
     2401 ctttttacgg ttcctggcct tttgctggcc ttttgctcac atgttctttc ctgcgttatc
     2461 ccctgattct gtggataacc gtattaccgc ctttgagtga gctgataccg ctcgccgcag
     2521 ccgaacgacc gagcgcagcg agtcagtgag cgaggaagcg gaagagcgcc caatacgcaa
     2581 accgcctctc cccgcgcgtt ggccgattca ttaatgcagc tggcacgaca ggtttcccga
     2641 ctggaaagcg ggcagtgagc gcaacgcaat taatacgcgt accgcgagcc aggaagagtt
     2701 tgtagaaacg caaaaaggcc atccgtcagg atggccttct gcttagtttg atgcctggca
     2761 gtttatggcg ggcgtcctgc ccgccaccct ccgggccgtt gcttcacaac gttcaaatcc
     2821 gctcccggcg gatttgtcct actcaggaga gcgttcaccg acaaacaaca gataaaacga
     2881 aaggcccagt cttccgactg agcctttcgt tttatttgat gcctggcagt tccctactct
     2941 cgcgttaacg cttgcatgga tgttttccca gtcacgacgt tgtaaaacga cggccagtct
     3001 taagctcggg ccccaaataa tgattttatt ttgactgata gtgacctgtt cgttgcaaca
     3061 aattgatgag caatgctttt ttataatgcc aactttgtac aaaaaagcag gctccgaatt
     3121 cgcccttcac catggattac aaggatgatg atgataagga ttacaaggat gatgatgata
     3181 agatggctcc aaagaagaag agaaaggttg gaatccacgg agttccagct gctgataaga
     3241 agtactctat cggacttgcc atcggaacca actctgttgg atgggctgtt atcaccgatg
     3301 agtacaaggt tccatctaag aagttcaagg ttcttggaaa caccgataga cactctatca
     3361 agaagaacct tatcggtgct cttcttttcg attctggaga gaccgctgag gctaccagat
     3421 tgaagagaac cgctagaaga agatacacca gaagaaagaa cagaatctgc taccttcagg
     3481 aaatcttctc taacgagatg gctaaggttg atgattcttt cttccacaga cttgaggagt
     3541 ctttccttgt tgaggaggat aagaagcacg agagacaccc aatcttcgga aacatcgttg
     3601 atgaggttgc ttaccacgag aagtacccaa ccatctacca ccttagaaag aagttggttg
     3661 attctaccga taaggctgat cttagactta tctaccttgc tcttgctcac atgatcaagt
     3721 tcagaggaca cttccttatc gagggagacc ttaacccaga taactctgat gttgataagt
     3781 tgttcatcca gcttgttcag acctacaacc agcttttcga ggagaaccca atcaacgctt
     3841 ctggagttga tgctaaggct atcctttctg ctagactttc taagtctcgt agacttgaga
     3901 accttatcgc tcagcttcca ggagagaaga agaacggact tttcggaaac cttatcgctc
     3961 tttctcttgg acttacccca aacttcaagt ctaacttcga tcttgctgag gatgctaagt
     4021 tgcagctttc taaggatacc tacgatgatg atcttgataa ccttcttgct cagatcggag
     4081 atcagtacgc tgatcttttc cttgctgcta agaacctttc tgatgctatc cttctttctg
     4141 acatccttag agttaacacc gagatcacca aggctccact ttctgcttct atgatcaaga
     4201 gatacgatga gcaccaccag gatcttaccc ttttgaaggc tcttgttaga cagcagcttc
     4261 cagagaagta caaggaaatc ttcttcgatc agtctaagaa cggatacgct ggatacatcg
     4321 atggaggagc ttctcaggag gagttctaca agttcatcaa gccaatcctt gagaagatgg
     4381 atggaaccga ggagcttctt gttaagttga acagagagga tcttcttaga aagcagagaa
     4441 ccttcgataa cggatctatc ccacaccaga tccaccttgg agagcttcac gctatccttc
     4501 gtagacagga ggatttctac ccattcttga aggataacag agagaagatc gagaagatcc
     4561 ttaccttcag aatcccatac tacgttggac cacttgctag aggaaactct cgtttcgctt
     4621 ggatgaccag aaagtctgag gagaccatca ccccttggaa cttcgaggag gtaagtttct
     4681 gcttctacct ttgatatata tataataatt atcattaatt agtagtaata taatatttca
     4741 aatatttttt tcaaaataaa agaatgtagt atatagcaat tgcttttctg tagtttataa
     4801 gtgtgtatat tttaatttat aacttttcta atatatgacc aaaatttgtt gatgtgcagg
     4861 ttgttgataa gggagcttct gctcagtctt tcatcgagag aatgaccaac ttcgataaga
     4921 accttccaaa cgagaaggtt cttccaaagc actctcttct ttacgagtac ttcaccgttt
     4981 acaacgagct taccaaggtt aagtacgtta ccgagggaat gagaaagcca gctttccttt
     5041 ctggagagca gaagaaggct atcgttgatc ttcttttcaa gaccaacaga aaggttaccg
     5101 ttaagcagtt gaaggaggat tacttcaaga agatcgagtg cttcgattct gttgaaatct
     5161 ctggagttga ggatagattc aacgcttctc ttggaaccta ccacgatctt ttgaagatca
     5221 tcaaggataa ggatttcctt gataacgagg agaacgagga catccttgag gacatcgttc
     5281 ttacccttac ccttttcgag gatagagaga tgatcgagga gagactcaag acctacgctc
     5341 accttttcga tgataaggtt atgaagcagt tgaagagaag aagatacacc ggatggggta
     5401 gactttctcg taagttgatc aacggaatca gagataagca gtctggaaag accatccttg
     5461 atttcttgaa gtctgatgga ttcgctaaca gaaacttcat gcagcttatc cacgatgatt
     5521 ctcttacctt caaggaggac atccagaagg ctcaggtttc tggacaggga gattctcttc
     5581 acgagcacat cgctaacctt gctggatctc cagctatcaa gaagggaatc cttcagaccg
     5641 ttaaggttgt tgatgagctt gttaaggtta tgggtagaca caagccagag aacatcgtta
     5701 tcgagatggc tagagagaac cagaccaccc agaagggaca gaagaactct cgtgagagaa
     5761 tgaagagaat cgaggaggga atcaaggagc ttggatctca aatcttgaag gagcacccag
     5821 ttgagaacac ccagcttcag aacgagaagt tgtaccttta ctaccttcag aacggaagag
     5881 atatgtacgt tgatcaggag cttgacatca acagactttc tgattacgat gttgatgcca
     5941 tcgttccaca gtctttcttg aaggatgatt ctatcgataa caaggttctt acccgttctg
     6001 ataagaacag aggaaagtct gataacgttc catctgagga ggttgttaag aagatgaaga
     6061 actactggag acagcttctt aacgctaagt tgatcaccca gagaaagttc gataacctta
     6121 ccaaggctga gagaggagga ctttctgagc ttgataaggc tggattcatc aagagacagc
     6181 ttgttgagac cagacagatc accaagcacg ttgctcagat ccttgattct cgtatgaaca
     6241 ccaagtacga tgagaacgat aagttgatca gagaggttaa ggttatcacc ttgaagtcta
     6301 agttggtttc tgatttcaga aaggatttcc agttctacaa ggttagagag atcaacaact
     6361 accaccacgc tcacgatgct taccttaacg ctgttgttgg aaccgctctt atcaagaagt
     6421 acccaaagtt ggagtctgag ttcgtttacg gagattacaa ggtttacgat gttagaaaga
     6481 tgatcgctaa gtctgagcag gagatcggaa aggctaccgc taagtacttc ttctactcta
     6541 acatcatgaa cttcttcaag accgagatca cccttgctaa cggagagatc agaaagagac
     6601 cacttatcga gaccaacgga gagaccggag agatcgtttg ggataaggga agagatttcg
     6661 ctaccgttag aaaggttctt tctatgccac aggttaacat cgttaagaaa accgaggttc
     6721 agaccggagg attctctaag gagtctatcc ttccaaagag aaactctgat aagttgatcg
     6781 ctagaaagaa ggattgggac ccaaagaagt acggaggatt cgattctcca accgttgctt
     6841 actctgttct tgttgttgct aaggttgaga agggaaagtc taagaagttg aagtctgtta
     6901 aggagcttct tggaatcacc atcatggagc gttcttcttt cgagaagaac ccaatcgatt
     6961 tccttgaggc taagggatac aaggaggtta agaaggatct tatcatcaag ttgccaaagt
     7021 actctctttt cgagcttgag aacggaagaa agagaatgct tgcttctgct ggagagcttc
     7081 agaagggaaa cgagcttgct cttccatcta agtacgttaa cttcctttac cttgcttctc
     7141 actacgagaa gttgaaggga tctccagagg ataacgagca gaagcagctt ttcgttgagc
     7201 agcacaagca ctaccttgat gagatcatcg agcaaatctc tgagttctct aagagagtta
     7261 tccttgctga tgctaacctt gataaggttc tttctgctta caacaagcac agagataagc
     7321 caatcagaga gcaggctgag aacatcatcc accttttcac ccttaccaac cttggtgctc
     7381 cagctgcttt caagtacttc gataccacca tcgatagaaa aagatacacc tctaccaagg
     7441 aggttcttga tgctaccctt atccaccagt ctatcaccgg actttacgag accagaatcg
     7501 atctttctca gcttggagga gataagagac cagctgctac caagaaggct ggacaggcta
     7561 agaagaagaa gggagacggc tctggatcgg ggtcgggttc tggctcagtc gaccttgatc
     7621 ttgacctcga actcagactt ggatttgctc tcgatctcga ccttgaactt agactcggat
     7681 ttgctcttga cctcgatctt gagcttagac tcggattcgc ttaggacgt
//
