[The description below was written by a language model from this plasmid's Addgene catalogue record and the feature table of its GenBank file.]
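Description:
pYPQ153 is a 7.7 kb Gateway entry vector from a plant CRISPR/Cas9 toolbox, built on the pYPQ185-linker1 backbone (a modified pNJB185). It is maintained in E. coli as a high-copy plasmid through a ColE1/pUC-type origin and is selected with spectinomycin via the aadA (SmR) gene. rrnB T1 and T2 terminators sit upstream of the cassette to insulate it from read-through transcription. M13 and T7 primer sites flank the recombination region for sequencing.

The payload lies between attL1 and attR5 sites, an arrangement suited to multisite LR recombination in which this module is joined with other entry clones into a destination vector. The toolbox context suggests those partners would be guide RNA modules, but the record does not name them. The open reading frame begins with a 2xFLAG tag and an SV40 NLS. It continues with a plant codon-optimized Streptococcus pyogenes Cas9 interrupted by the potato ST-LS1 IV2 intron, which prevents expression of the full protein in bacteria and can aid expression in plants, and is followed by a nucleoplasmin bipartite NLS. According to the catalogue entry the Cas9 is the nuclease-dead dCas9 form, fused to three copies of the SRDX repression motif. The feature table labels the coding sequence simply as Cas9 and does not annotate the inactivating mutations or the SRDX repeats, which presumably occupy the unannotated stretch after the NLS. A NOS terminator supplies the polyadenylation signal.

No plant promoter is annotated within the cassette, so expression presumably depends on a promoter provided by the destination vector. The construct is intended for guide RNA-directed transcriptional repression of target genes in plants.
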