Addgene plasmid #69304: pYPQ153
Purpose: Gateway entry vector with pco-dCas9-3X(SRDX)
Depositing lab: Yiping Qi. Depositing organization: East Carolina University. Publication: A CRISPR/Cas9 toolbox for multiplexed plant genome editing and transcriptional regulation. Lowder LG, Paul JW, Baltes NJ, Voytas DF, Zhang Y, Zhang D, Tang X, Zheng X, Hsieh TF, Qi Y. Plant Physiol. 2015 Aug 21. pii: pp.00636.2015. 10.1104/pp.15.00636 PubMed 26297141.
Backbone
  Vector backbone: pYPQ185-linker1
  Backbone manufacturer: (modified from pNJB185)
  Vector type: CRISPR
Growth in bacteria
  Bacterial resistance: Spectinomycin, 50 μg/mL
  Growth temperature: 37°C
  Growth strain: DH5alpha
  Copy number: High Copy
Gene/Insert
  Gene/Insert name: pco-dCas9-3X(SRDX) (Plant codon-optimized)
  Mutation: SRDX (X3) repressor fusion; NLS fusion
  Tag / fusion protein: 2XFLAG (N terminal on insert)
  Cloning method: Restriction Enzyme; 5′ cloning site SalI (unknown if destroyed); 3′ cloning site AatII (unknown if destroyed)
Terms and licenses: Academic/Nonprofit Terms; Industry Terms: Not Available to Industry
How to cite: pYPQ153 was a gift from Yiping Qi (Addgene plasmid # 69304 ; http://n2t.net/addgene:69304 ; RRID:Addgene_69304)
