>Addgene plasmid #69304 | pYPQ153 | addgene partial sequence | sequence record 124024 | M13-F20 5'-TGTAAAACGACGGCCAGT-3'
TGATTTTATTTTGACTGATAGTGACCTGTTCGTTGCAACAAATTGATGAGCAATGCTTTTTTATAATGCC
AACTTTGTACAAAAAAGCAGGCTCCGAATTCGCCCTTCACCATGGATTACAAGGATGATGATGATAAGGA
TTACAAGGATGATGATGATAAGATGGCTCCAAAGAAGAAGAGAAAGGTTGGAATCCACGGAGTTCCAGCT
GCTGATAAGAAGTACTCTATCGGACTTGCCATCGGAACCAACTCTGTTGGATGGGCTGTTATCACCGATG
AGTACAAGGTTCCATCTAAGAAGTTCAAGGTTCTTGGAAACACCGATAGACACTCTATCAAGAAGAACCT
TATCGGTGCTCTTCTTTTCGATTCTGGAGAGACCGCTGAGGCTACCAGATTGAAGAGAACCGCTAGAAGA
AGATACACCAGAAGAAAGAACAGAATCTGCTACCTTCAGGAAATCTTCTCTAACGAGATGGCTAAGGTTG
ATGATTCTTTCTTCCACAGACTTGAGGAGTCTTTCCTTGTTGAGGAGGATAAGAAGCACGAGAGACACCC
AATCTTCGGAAACATCGTTGATGAGGTTGCTTACCACGAGAAGTACCCAACCATCTACCACCTTAGAAAG
AAGTTGGTTGATTCTACCGATAAGGCTGATCTTAGACTTATCTACCTTGCTCTTGCTCACATGATCAAGT
TCAGAGGACACTTCCTTATCGAGGGAGACCTTAACCCAGATAACTCTGATGTTGATAAGTTGTTCATCCA
GCTTGTTCAGACCTACAACCAGCTTTTCGAGGAGAACCCAATCAACGCTTCTGGAGTTGATGCTAAGGCT
ATCCTTTCTGCTAGACTTTCTAAGTCTCGTAGACTTGAGAACCTTATCGCTCAGCTTCCAGGAGAGAAGA
AGAACGGACTTTTCGGAAACCTTATCGCTCTTTCTCTTGGACTTACCCCAAACTTCAAGTCTAACTTCGA
TCTTGCTGAGGATGCTAAGTTGCAGCTTTCTAAGGATACCTACGATGATGATCTTGATAACCTTCTTGCT
CAGATCGGAGATCAGTACGCTGATCTTTTCCTTGCTGCTA
