>Addgene plasmid #69304 | pYPQ153 | addgene partial sequence | sequence record 124025 | M13-Rev 5'-CAGGAAACAGCTATGACC-3'
TCAGCTGGATGGCATAGTGACTGGATATGTTGTGTTTTACAGTATTATGTAGTCTGTTTTTTATGCAAAA
TCTAATTTAATATATTGATATTTATATCATTTTACGTTTCTCGTTCAACTTTTGTATACAAAGTTGCGAA
TTCGCCCTTTCCGGAAGCTGTCGAGGGGGGATCAATTCCCGATCTAGTAACATAGATGACACCGCGCGCG
ATAATTTATCCTAGTTTGCGCGCTATATTTTGTTTTCTATCGCGTATTAAATGTATAATTGCGGGACTCT
AATCATAAAAACCCATCTCATAAATAACGTCATGCATTACATGTTAATTATTACATGCTTAACGTAATTC
AACAGAAATTATATGATAATCATCGCAAGACCGGCAACAGGATTCAATCTTAAGAAACTTTATTGCCAAA
TGTTTGAACGATCGGACGTCCTAAGCGAATCCGAGTCTAAGCTCAAGATCGAGGTCAAGAGCAAATCCGA
GTCTAAGTTCAAGGTCGAGATCGAGAGCAAATCCAAGTCTGAGTTCGAGGTCAAGATCAAGGTCGACTGA
GCCAGAACCCGACCCCGATCCAGAGCCGTCTCCCTTCTTCTTCTTAGCCTGTCCAGCCTTCTTGGTAGCA
GCTGGTCTCTTATCTCCTCCAAGCTGAGAAAGATCGATTCTGGTCTCGTAAAGTCCGGTGATAGACTGGT
GGATAAGGGTAGCATCAAGAACCTCCTTGGTAGAGGTGTATCTTTTTCTATCGATGGTGGTATCGAAGTA
CTTGAAAGCAGCTGGAGCACCAAGGTTGGTAAGGGTGAAAAGGTGGATGATGTTCTCAGCCTGCTCTCTG
ATTGGCTTATCTCTGTGCTTGTTGTAAGCAGAAAGAACCTTATCAAGGTTAGCATCAGCAAGGATAACTC
TCTTAGAGAACTCAGAGATTTGCTCGATGATCTCATCAAGGTAGTGCTTGTGCTGCTCAACGAAAAGCTG
CTTCTGCTCGTTATCCTCTGGAGATCCCTTCAACTTCTCGTAGTGAGAAGCAAGGTAAAGGAAGTTAACG
TACTTAGATGGAAGAGCAAGCTCGTTTC
